>Addgene plasmid #48169 | psicheck-2-Sfxn3 | depositor partial sequence | sequence record 69698 | T7
GCTAGCGTCTCAACGGCCTGGTCTGGGAGAATCACTCTGGACATCCACTGTCTCGGAACTCTGCCAAGAG
GGGGGGTGGGTCAGGCGAACGAGCTCAGGGAGCCCCCGCCCTTCCCTGCTGCTCAGCGTCACGCGTGACG
TCTCGGTGATGGCTGGGAGGAAAGCGGAGAGCGGTGAGGAAGGCGGGTCTGAGAGCTTCTAGAGGCTGAA
AACCCCGGAAAGCAAGATGTTGCTAGC
