>Addgene plasmid #48169 | psicheck-2-Sfxn3 | addgene partial sequence | sequence record 71801 | chim-int-F 5'-TCTTACTGACATCCACTTTGCC-3'
ATTCAGCTCTTAAGGCTAGAGTACTTAATACGACTCACTATAGGCTAGCTAGCGTCTCAACGGCCTGGTC
TGGGAGAATCACTCTGGACATCCACTGTCTCGGAACTCTGCCAAGAGGGGGGGTGGGTCAGGCGAACGAG
CTCAGGGAGCCCCCGCCCTTCCCTGCTGCTCAGCGTCACGCGTGACGTCTCGGTGATGGCTGGGAGGAAA
GCGGAGAGCGGTGAGGAAGGCGGGTCTGAGAGCTTCTAGAGGCTGAAAACCCCGGAAAGCAAGATGTTGC
TAGCCACCTTGGCTTCCAAGGTGTACGACCCCGAGCAACGCAAACGCATGATCACTGGGCCTCAGTGGTG
GGCTCGCTGCAAGCAAATGAACGTGCTGGACTCCTTCATCAACTACTATGATTCCGAGAAGCACGCCGAG
AACGCCGTGATTTTTCTGCATGGTAACGCTGCCTCCAGCTACCTGTGGAGGCACGTCGTGCCTCACATCG
AGCCCGTGGCTAGATGCATCATCCCTGATCTGATCGGAATGGGTAAGTCCGGCAAGAGCGGGAATGGCTC
ATATCGCCTCCTGGATCACTACAAGTACCTCACCGCTTGGTTCGAGCTGCTGAACCTTCCAAAGAAAATC
ATCTTTGTGGGCCACGACTGGGGGGCTTGTCTGGCCTTTCACTACTCCTACGAGCACCAAGACAAGATCA
AGGCCATCGTCCATGCTGAGAGTGTCGTGGACGTGATCGAGTCCTGGGACGAGTGGCCTGACATCGAGGA
