[The description below was written by a language model from this plasmid's Addgene catalogue record.]
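Description:
psicheck-2-Sfxn3 is a dual-luciferase reporter plasmid built on the commercial psiCHECK-2 backbone (6273 bp without insert, 6555 bp in total as recorded). It is maintained in E. coli as a high-copy plasmid under ampicillin selection. The record lists the vector type only as "Luciferase" and provides no feature table, so the promoters, polyadenylation signals and origin of replication are not stated. In general the psiCHECK-2 backbone carries a Renilla luciferase reporter together with an independently expressed firefly luciferase that serves as an internal normalisation control for transfected mammalian cells.

The insert is a 241 bp fragment corresponding to the 5′ UTR of human SFXN3 (sideroflexin 3), cloned into a single NheI site that is retained on both sides of the insert. Because one enzyme was used at both ends, cloning was non-directional. The fragment sits upstream of the Renilla luciferase coding sequence, so the Renilla transcript carries the SFXN3 leader. According to the stated purpose, this version contains an intact upstream open reading frame (uORF) with its ATG start codon preserved. Ribosomes scanning the leader can initiate at the uORF start codon, which typically reduces translation of the downstream reporter.

The construct is used to measure how much a native uORF lowers protein output, read as Renilla activity relative to firefly activity. The emphasis on an "intact (ATG)" element implies comparison with a counterpart in which the uORF start codon is disrupted, although no such partner plasmid is described in this record. The associated study addresses the widespread reduction of protein expression by uORFs and their polymorphism among humans.
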