Addgene plasmid #48169: psicheck-2-Sfxn3
Purpose: contains Renilla Luciferase gene preceded by an intact (ATG) upstream open reading frame element
Depositing lab: Vamsi Mootha. Depositing organization: Massachusetts General Hospital. Publication: Upstream open reading frames cause widespread reduction of protein expression and are polymorphic among humans. Calvo SE, Pagliarini DJ, Mootha VK. Proc Natl Acad Sci U S A. 2009 May 5;106(18):7507-12. doi: 10.1073/pnas.0810916106. Epub 2009 Apr 16. PubMed 19372376.
Backbone
  Vector backbone: psicheck2
  Backbone manufacturer: Promega
  Backbone size w/o insert (bp): 6273
  Total vector size (bp): 6555
  Vector type: Luciferase
Growth in bacteria
  Bacterial resistance: Ampicillin, 100 μg/mL
  Growth temperature: 37°C
  Growth strain: Top10
  Copy number: High Copy
Gene/Insert
  Gene/Insert name: 5" UTR of SFXN3
  Species: H. sapiens (human)
  Insert size (bp): 241
  GenBank ID: NM_053197
  Entrez Gene: SFXN3 (a.k.a. SFX3)
  Cloning method: Restriction Enzyme; 5′ cloning site Nhe1 (not destroyed); 3′ cloning site Nhe1 (not destroyed)
  Sequencing primers: 5′ T7
Terms and licenses: Academic/Nonprofit Terms; Industry Terms: Not Available to Industry
How to cite: psicheck-2-Sfxn3 was a gift from Vamsi Mootha (Addgene plasmid # 48169 ; http://n2t.net/addgene:48169 ; RRID:Addgene_48169)
